>Addgene plasmid #153853 | pGBW-m4136074 | addgene full sequence | sequence record 300402 | Ginkgo NGS Result
GCAAGTTGGGGAAGCCGTATCCGTTGCTGAATCTGGCATATGTGGGAGTATAAGACGCGCAGCGTCGCAT
CAGGCATTTTTTTCTGCGCCAATGCCGGTAGATAGCAATCCGGCCCGAGGGGCACAAAAAACCCCTCAAG
ACCCGTTTAGAGGCCCCAAGGGGTTATGCTACGATACCGATAGAGATGGGCCAATACCACATTTGTAGAG
GTTTTACTTGCTTTAAAAAACCTCCCACACCTCCCCCTGAACCTGAAACATAAAATGAATGCAATTGTTG
TTGTTAACTTGTTTATTGCAGCTTATAATGGTTACAAATAAAGCAATAGCATCACAAATTTCACAAATAA
AGCATTTTTTTCACTGCATTCTAGTTGTGGTTTGTCCAAACTCATCAATGTATCTTATCATGTCTGTGAG
CTGAAGGTACGCTGTATCTCAGTCAGTCAAGCTAGCTTATGTGAGATTAAAGTTAACTACATCTACTTGT
GCTATGTAGTTACGAGAATTCATTCTGCACAAGAGTAGACTATATATCGTAAACGGAAAAGCGAAAACGT
TTATATAGCCCATGGTGGCGGCCGCTGGCGGGTGTGTCGAGTGGATGGTAGGATCGACAAAGATCTGATC
TGACGGTTCACTAAACCAGCTCTGCTTATATAGACCTCCCACCGTACACGCCTACCGCCCATTTGCGTCA
ATGGGGCGGAGTTGTTACGACATTTTGGAAAGTCCCGTTGATTTTGGTGCCAAAACAAACTCCCATTGAC
GTCAATGGGGTGGAGACTTGGAAATCCCCGTGAGTCAAACCGCTATCCACGCCCATTGATGTACTGCCAA
AACCGCATCAGCATGGTAATAGCGATGACTAATACGTAGATGTACTGCCAAGTAGGAAAGTCCCATAAGG
TCATGTACTGGGCATAATGCCAGGCGGGCCATTTACCGTCATTGACGTCAATAGGGGGCGTACTTGGCAT
ATGATACACTTGATGTACTGCCAAGTGGGCAGTTTACCGTAAATACTCCACCCATTGACGTCAATGGAAA
GTCCCTATTGGCGTTACTATGGGAACATACGTCATTATTGACGTCAATGGGCGGGGGTCGTTGGGCGGTC
AGCCAGGCGGGCCATTTACCGTAAGTTATGTAACGCGGAACTCCATATATGGGCTATGAACTAATGACCC
CGTAATTGATTACTAGATCTGGCTACACTCGATCAGCAGTTAGATAATAAAATCGCTATCCATCGAAGAT
GGATGTGTGTTGGTTTTTTGTGTGTGTAACGCAACGATTGATAGCATAACCCCTTGGGGCCTCTAAACGG
GTCTTGAGGGGTTTTTTGAATTGAGAGGTAGCTGAAGCTGCTGTTATGACCACTAGAGGGAAGAAGATAC
CTGTGGAGCTAATGGTCCAAGATGTCGGGAGCCGCGATCGCTGCCAAAAAGGTAAGCTGACGATAGCTGA
CGAGATTCGATGCCCGACGAGCAAATGAGCGCCACGGCTGTTCGCGTAAGCTCGAAACGACGGAGATTCG
ATAGAGCCAGAGTCGAGTTTAAACGATTCGGGATCTTAAGGATAAATTTCTGGTAAGGAGGACACGTATG
GAAGTGGGCAAGTTGGGGAAGCCGTATCCGTTGCTGAATCTGGCATATGTGGGAGTATAAGACGCGCAGC
GTCGCATCAGGCATTTTTTTCTGCGCCAATGCACCTAGAATCGGTTACCAATGCTTAATCAGTGAGGCAC
CTATCTCAGCGATCTGTCTATTTCGTTCATCCATAGTTGCCTGACTCCCCGTCGTGTAGATAACTACGAT
ACGGGAGGGCTTACCATCTGGCCCCAGTGCTGCAATGATACCGCGAGACCCACGCTCACCGGCTCCAGAT
TTATCAGCAATAAACCAGCCAGCCGGAAGGGCCGAGCGCAGAAGTGGTCCTGCAACTTTATCCGCCTCCA
TCCAGTCTATCAACTGTTGCCGGGAAGCTAGAGTAAGTAGTTCGCCAGTTAATAGTTTACGCAAGGTTGT
TGCCATTGCTACAGGCATCGTGGTGTCACGCTCGTCGTTTGGTATGGCTTCATTCAGCTCCGGTTCCCAA
CGATCAAGGCGAGTTACATGATCCCCCATGTTGTGCAAAAAAGCGGTTAGCTCCTTCGGTCCTCCAATCG
TTGTCAGAAGTAAGTTGGCCGCAGTGTTATCACTCATGGTTATGGCAGCACTGCATAATTCTCTTACTGT
CATGCCATCCGTAAGATGCTTTTCTGTGACTGGTGAATACTCAACCAAGTCATTCTGAGAATAGTGTATG
CGGCGACCGAGTTGCTCTTGCCCGGCGTCAATACGGGATAATACCGCGCCACATAGCAGAACTTTAAAAG
TGCTCATCATTGGAAAGCGTTCTTCGGGGCGAAAACTCTCAAGGATCTTACCGCTGTTGAGATCCAGTTC
GATGTAACCCACTCGCGCACCCAACTGATCTTCAGCATCTTTTACTTTCACCAGCGTTTCTGGGTGAGCA
AAAACAGGAAGGCAAAATGCCGCAAAAAAGGGAATAAGGGCGACACGGAAATGTTGAATACTCATGCGAA
AGCCTCCTGCTGATCCTGTCTCTTGATAGATGTTTGCAAAAGCTAGGACTCGATTATACGTTGACCGATC
AGACTATCAATATCTAGGTTTAAACAGATCGGTACGCTGCCGTGACCAGGCTTGAGTACAATATCTGACG
ATTGGACTTCCTGGGTCCCAAGCTGGATTCCGACTGGCTGACTGCCAAGCAACGATATGGATCGTCGAGA
CTCGCACTGAGAGGATCGTTCTCGGTACACCAGGCGCGCCCCGATTTCGATATTCCTCGGATCTCGGATA
GATCGGGATTGAGGATGTAGGTTGAACTTCTCTCGGGTGATCCCGATCTCGGATATTCGGGATTGGAGTA
ATACCTGGCGATAGGCGCTGCCAAGCAATAGCCAAGGCGCAAGGCCGGCCAAGAGACTTGCGATAGTTCG
TTCGAGAGGTAGCCTGCAAGATGGATCGGACGAAAGGTTTGAAGATTTTCCGACGAGGGCCTTGGAGAGT
TCGGAAATTTAAATGCAACTATGGATGAACGAAATAGACAGATCGCTGAGATAGGTGCCTCACTGATTAA
GCATTGGTAACTGTCAGACCAAGTTTACTCATATATACTTTAGATTGATTTAAAACTTCATTTTTAATTT
AAAAGGATCTAGGTGAAGATCCTTTTTGATAATCTCATGACCAAAATCCCTTAACGTGAGTTTTCGTTCC
ACTGAGCGTCAGACCCCGTAGAAAAGATCAAAGGATCTTCTTGAGATCCTTTTTTTCTGCGCGTAATCTG
CTGCTTGCAAACAAAAAAACCACCGCTACCAGCGGTGGTTTGTTTGCCGGATCAAGAGCTACCAACTCTT
TTTCCGAAGGTAACTGGCTTCAGCAGAGCGCAGATACCAAATACTGTTCTTCTAGTGTAGCCGTAGTTAG
GCCACCACTTCAAGAACTCTGTAGCACCGCCTACATACCTCGCTCTGCTAATCCTGTTACCAGTGGCTGC
TGCCAGTGGCGATAAGTCGTGTCTTACCGGGTTGGACTCAAGACGATAGTTACCGGATAAGGCGCAGCGG
TCGGGCTGAACGGGGGGTTCGTGCACACAGCCCAGCTTGGAGCGAACGACCTACACCGAACTGAGATACC
TACAGCGTGAGCTATGAGAAAGCGCCACGCTTCCCGAAGGGAGAAAGGCGGACAGGTATCCGGTAAGCGG
CAGGGTCGGAACAGGAGAGCGCACGAGGGAGCTTCCAGGGGGAAACGCCTGGTATCTTTATAGTCCTGTC
GGGTTTCGCCACCTCTGACTTGAGCGTCGATTTTTGTGATGCTCGTCAGGGGGGCGGAGCCTATGGAAAA
ACGCCAGCAACGCGGCCTTTTTACGGTTCCTGGCCTTTTGCTGGCCTTTTGCTCACATGATTTAAATGAA
ACTCGTAATCGGAGAACGGGTGCAATAGCAAGGACCAGATCGAACTTGACTGACGCAATTCTGAGCGTAG
TCGAAACCCAGACAAGTCGATCTCGCCAAGTAGCTGACTTGACTGGTTAATTAAGTTTCGATAGCCCAAG
GTAACCAATGAGATTAGGGAGGGAAGAAAGTTTGATGAACTACTTCTGACCCCTAGTGGTGTCCAGAAAA
GACCATTAAAGGAATGTCTTGATCGAAATCGAGAGATCGCCTGCAGGATAGCTGACGACCTTAAGGATAA
ATTTCTGGTAAGGAGGACACGTATGGAAGTGG
Features (pLannotate 1.2.2; 16 found; start..end, strand, type, name):
    125..171     -  terminator     T7 terminator: transcription terminator for bacteriophage T7 RNA polymerase
    194..263     +  CDS            large T antigen (fragment): large T antigen from SV40 (simian virus 40)
    286..407     +  polyA_signal   SV40 poly(A) signal: SV40 polyadenylation signal
    468..527     -  ncRNA          Corona pk3: Accession: RF00165 - Coronavirus 3' UTR pseudoknot
    648..699     -  promoter       CMVd2 promoter: truncated human cytomegalovirus (CMV) immediate early promoter that yields moderately reduced expression relative to the full-length promoter
    762..779     +  promoter       CMV promoter (fragment): human cytomegalovirus (CMV) immediate early promoter
    852..1155    -  enhancer       CMV enhancer: human cytomegalovirus immediate early enhancer
   1236..1284    +  polyA_signal   poly(A) signal: synthetic polyadenylation signal
   1302..1348    +  terminator     T7 terminator: transcription terminator for bacteriophage T7 RNA polymerase
   1353..1424    -  misc_feature   5' β-globin insulator: insulator upstream of the human β-globin locus (Farrell et al., 2002)
   1576..1712    -  terminator     rrnG terminator: transcription terminator from the E. coli ribosomal RNA rrnG operon (Albrechtsen et al., 1991)
   1725..2585    -  CDS            AmpR: β-lactamase; bla; confers resistance to ampicillin, carbenicillin, and related antibiotics
   3095..3159    +  CDS            bla(M) (fragment): β-lactamase lacking the signal sequence; bla(M); allows cytosolic expression of β-lactamase
   3331..3919    +  rep_origin     ori: high-copy-number ColE1/pMB1/pBR322/pUC origin of replication
   4145..4216    -  misc_feature   3' β-globin insulator: insulator downstream of the human β-globin locus (Farrell et al., 2002)
   4261..95      -  terminator     rrnG terminator (across the origin): transcription terminator from the E. coli ribosomal RNA rrnG operon (Albrechtsen et al., 1991)
