[The description below was written by a language model from this plasmid's Addgene catalogue record and pLannotate feature annotations shown in this document.]
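Description:
pGBW-m4136074 is a mammalian expression plasmid built on the pTwist_CMV_6 backbone (about 4.2 kb without insert; the sequenced record is 4,302 nt) that carries the wild-type ORF10 coding sequence of SARS-CoV-2, a very short insert of roughly 110 bp. It is maintained in E. coli as a high-copy plasmid through a ColE1/pUC-type origin of replication and is selected with ampicillin via a β-lactamase (AmpR) gene. The automated annotation also flags a second short β-lactamase-like fragment, which is probably a backbone remnant rather than a functional marker.

Expression of ORF10 is driven by the human cytomegalovirus immediate-early promoter, annotated as a CMV enhancer plus core promoter fragments lying on the minus strand. The ORF10 open reading frame is not itself called as a feature. The region immediately downstream of the promoter in that orientation does contain a match to the coronavirus 3' UTR pseudoknot family, on the same strand as the promoter. That match most likely reflects the viral-derived insert, since ORF10 sits at the 3' end of the viral genome, though the record does not state this. No epitope tag or reporter is recorded. An SV40 poly(A) signal and a small SV40 large T antigen fragment lie beyond the insert but are annotated on the plus strand, and a synthetic poly(A) signal sits upstream of the enhancer. Which element terminates the ORF10 transcript therefore cannot be determined from the table alone. T7 and rrnG transcription terminators and β-globin insulator elements flank the backbone modules, presumably to limit read-through between the mammalian cassette and the bacterial functions. The construct is intended for transient expression of ORF10 in mammalian cells to study this viral accessory protein.
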