Addgene plasmid #153853: pGBW-m4136074
Purpose: Mammalian expression plasmid for SARS-CoV-2 ORF10 protein
Depositing lab: Ginkgo Bioworks & Benjie Chen. Depositing organization: Ginkgo Bioworks.
Backbone
  Vector backbone: pTwist_CMV_6
  Backbone size w/o insert (bp): 4180
  Vector type: Mammalian Expression
Growth in bacteria
  Bacterial resistance: Ampicillin, 100 μg/mL
  Growth temperature: 37°C
  Growth strain: DH5alpha
  Copy number: High Copy
Gene/Insert
  Gene/Insert name: SARS-CoV-2 ORF10 protein
  Species: Severe acute respiratory syndrome coronavirus 2
  Insert size (bp): 110
  Mutation: wt
  Entrez Gene: ORF10 (a.k.a. GU280_gp11)
  Promoter: CMV
  Cloning method: Unknown
Resource information
  A portion of this plasmid was derived from a plasmid made by: GinkgoBioworks
Depositor comments: NCBI reference sequence: 43740576
How to cite: pGBW-m4136074 was a gift from Ginkgo Bioworks & Benjie Chen (Addgene plasmid # 153853 ; http://n2t.net/addgene:153853 ; RRID:Addgene_153853)
